Addgene plasmid #111325: puC19 preACT1(BrC)
Purpose: T7 transcription
Depositing lab: Christine Guthrie. Depositing organization: University of California, San Francisco (UCSF). Publication: The Isy1p component of the NineTeen complex interacts with the ATPase Prp16p to regulate the fidelity of pre-mRNA splicing. Villa T, Guthrie C. Genes Dev. 2005 Aug 15;19(16):1894-904. doi: 10.1101/gad.1336305. PubMed 16103217.
Backbone
  Vector backbone: pUC19
  Vector type: Bacterial Expression
Growth in bacteria
  Bacterial resistance: Ampicillin, 100 μg/mL
  Growth temperature: 37°C
  Growth strain: DH5alpha
  Copy number: High Copy
Gene/Insert
  Gene/Insert name: ACT1
  Species: S. cerevisiae (budding yeast)
  Mutation: branch site A to C mutation in intron
Terms and licenses: Academic/Nonprofit Terms; Industry Terms: Not Available to Industry
Depositor comments: for use in in vitro splicing reactions
How to cite: puC19 preACT1(BrC) was a gift from Christine Guthrie (Addgene plasmid # 111325 ; http://n2t.net/addgene:111325 ; RRID:Addgene_111325)
