[The description below was written by a language model from this plasmid's Addgene catalogue record and pLannotate feature annotations shown in this document.]
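Description:
puC19 preACT1(BrC) is a small (about 3.3 kb) bacterial plasmid built on the pUC19 backbone and used as a template for in vitro transcription of a mutant yeast actin pre-mRNA. It is propagated in E. coli at high copy number from the ColE1/pUC-type origin and selected through the β-lactamase gene (AmpR) with its native bla promoter, which confers ampicillin resistance. The feature table also picks up remnants of the cloning region, including partial lacZα and multiple cloning site segments, along with short fragments annotated as bom and rop. These are partial matches rather than functional elements.

The insert is derived from the Saccharomyces cerevisiae ACT1 gene and carries an A-to-C substitution at the intron branch site. A T7 promoter lies upstream of the insert in the same orientation, so bacteriophage T7 RNA polymerase can produce run-off transcripts of the intron-containing precursor. The automated annotation recognises only a 162-nt stretch of actin coding sequence, matched to a Saccharomyces bayanus protein entry because actin is so highly conserved. The roughly 400 nt between that stretch and the T7 promoter is unannotated, and it presumably holds the upstream exon sequence and the intron, although the table does not mark these or the mutation itself.

According to the depositor's notes, the transcript serves as a substrate for in vitro splicing reactions. Changing the branch-point adenosine, the nucleophile for the first catalytic step, gives a suboptimal substrate of the kind used to probe spliceosome fidelity. This matches the associated study on how splicing factors regulate the accuracy of pre-mRNA splicing. Although catalogued as a bacterial expression vector, the plasmid shows no evidence of being intended for protein expression.
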