Features (pLannotate 1.2.2; 12 found; start..end, strand, type, name):
    104..129     +  misc_feature   bom (fragment): basis of mobility region from pBR322
    129..212     +  misc_feature   bom (fragment): basis of mobility region from pBR322
    398..986     -  rep_origin     ori: high-copy-number ColE1/pMB1/pBR322/pUC origin of replication
   1157..2017    -  CDS            AmpR: β-lactamase; bla; confers resistance to ampicillin, carbenicillin, and related antibiotics
   2018..2122    -  promoter       AmpR promoter: bla
   2217..2252    +  CDS            rop (fragment): Rop protein, which maintains plasmids at low copy number; rop
   2354..2453    +  misc_feature   bom (fragment): basis of mobility region from pBR322
   2459..2613    -  CDS            lacZα (fragment): LacZα fragment of β-galactosidase; lacZ fragment
   2625..2650    -  misc_feature   MCS (fragment): pUC18/19 multiple cloning site
   2651..2812    -  CDS            ACT1 (fragment): ACT_SACBA - Experimental evidence at protein level: Swiss-Prot protein existence level 1. Actins are highly conserved proteins that are involved in various types of cell motility and are ubiquitously expressed in all eukaryotic cells. From Saccharomyces bayanus (Yeast) (Saccharomyces uvarum x Saccharomyces eubayanus).
   3209..3227    -  promoter       T7 promoter: promoter for bacteriophage T7 RNA polymerase
   3247..2       +  CDS            rop (fragment) (across the origin): Rop protein, which maintains plasmids at low copy number; rop
>Addgene plasmid #111325 | puC19 preACT1(BrC) | addgene full sequence | sequence record 215147 | Addgene NGS Result
GACACATGCAGCTCCCGGAGACGGTCACAGCTTGTCTGTAAGCGGATGCCGGGAGCAGACAAGCCCGTCA
GGGCGCGTCAGCGGGTGTTGGCGGGTGTCGGGGCGCAGCCATGACCCAGTCACGTAGCGCATCAGAGCAG
ATTGTACTGAGAGTGCACCATATGCGGTGTGAAATACCGCACAGATGCGTAAGGAGAAAATACCGCATCA
GGCGCTCTTCCGCTTCCTCGCTCACTGACTCGCTGCGCTCGGTCGTTCGGCTGCGGCGAGCGGTATCAGC
TCACTCAAAGGCGGTAATACGGTTATCCACAGAATCAGGGGATAACGCAGGAAAGAACATGTGAGCAAAA
GGCCAGCAAAAGGCCAGGAACCGTAAAAAGGCCGCGTTGCTGGCGTTTTTCCATAGGCTCCGCCCCCCTG
ACGAGCATCACAAAAATCGACGCTCAAGTCAGAGGTGGCGAAACCCGACAGGACTATAAAGATACCAGGC
GTTTCCCCCTGGAAGCTCCCTCGTGCGCTCTCCTGTTCCGACCCTGCCGCTTACCGGATACCTGTCCGCC
TTTCTCCCTTCGGGAAGCGTGGCGCTTTCTCATAGCTCACGCTGTAGGTATCTCAGTTCGGTGTAGGTCG
TTCGCTCCAAGCTGGGCTGTGTGCACGAACCCCCCGTTCAGCCCGACCGCTGCGCCTTATCCGGTAACTA
TCGTCTTGAGTCCAACCCGGTAAGACACGACTTATCGCCACTGGCAGCAGCCACTGGTAACAGGATTAGC
AGAGCGAGGTATGTAGGCGGTGCTACAGAGTTCTTGAAGTGGTGGCCTAACTACGGCTACACTAGAAGGA
CAGTATTTGGTATCTGCGCTCTGCTGAAGCCAGTTACCTTCGGAAAAAGAGTTGGTAGCTCTTGATCCGG
CAAACAAACCACCGCTGGTAGCGGTGGTTTTTTTGTTTGCAAGCAGCAGATTACGCGCAGAAAAAAAGGA
TCTCAAGAAGATCCTTTGATCTTTTCTACGGGGTCTGACGCTCAGTGGAACGAAAACTCACGTTAAGGGA
TTTTGGTCATGAGATTATCAAAAAGGATCTTCACCTAGATCCTTTTAAATTAAAAATGAAGTTTTAAATC
AATCTAAAGTATATATGAGTAAACTTGGTCTGACAGTTACCAATGCTTAATCAGTGAGGCACCTATCTCA
GCGATCTGTCTATTTCGTTCATCCATAGTTGCCTGACTCCCCGTCGTGTAGATAACTACGATACGGGAGG
GCTTACCATCTGGCCCCAGTGCTGCAATGATACCGCGAGACCCACGCTCACCGGCTCCAGATTTATCAGC
AATAAACCAGCCAGCCGGAAGGGCCGAGCGCAGAAGTGGTCCTGCAACTTTATCCGCCTCCATCCAGTCT
ATTAATTGTTGCCGGGAAGCTAGAGTAAGTAGTTCGCCAGTTAATAGTTTGCGCAACGTTGTTGCCATTG
CTACAGGCATCGTGGTGTCACGCTCGTCGTTTGGTATGGCTTCATTCAGCTCCGGTTCCCAACGATCAAG
GCGAGTTACATGATCCCCCATGTTGTGCAAAAAAGCGGTTAGCTCCTTCGGTCCTCCGATCGTTGTCAGA
AGTAAGTTGGCCGCAGTGTTATCACTCATGGTTATGGCAGCACTGCATAATTCTCTTACTGTCATGCCAT
CCGTAAGATGCTTTTCTGTGACTGGTGAGTACTCAACCAAGTCATTCTGAGAATAGTGTATGCGGCGACC
GAGTTGCTCTTGCCCGGCGTCAATACGGGATAATACCGCGCCACATAGCAGAACTTTAAAAGTGCTCATC
ATTGGAAAACGTTCTTCGGGGCGAAAACTCTCAAGGATCTTACCGCTGTTGAGATCCAGTTCGATGTAAC
CCACTCGTGCACCCAACTGATCTTCAGCATCTTTTACTTTCACCAGCGTTTCTGGGTGAGCAAAAACAGG
AAGGCAAAATGCCGCAAAAAAGGGAATAAGGGCGACACGGAAATGTTGAATACTCATACTCTTCCTTTTT
CAATATTATTGAAGCATTTATCAGGGTTATTGTCTCATGAGCGGATACATATTTGAATGTATTTAGAAAA
ATAAACAAATAGGGGTTCCGCGCACATTTCCCCGAAAAGTGCCACCTGACGTCTAAGAAACCATTATTAT
CATGACATTAACCTATAAAAATAGGCGTATCACGAGGCCCTTTCGTCTCGCGCGTTTCGGTGATGACGGT
GAAAACCTCTGACACATGCAGCTCCCGGAGACGGTCACAGCTTGTCTGTAAGCGGATGCCGGGAGCAGAC
AAGCCCGTCAGGGCGCGTCAGCGGGTGTTGGCGGGTGTCGGGGCTGGCTTAACTATGCGGCATCAGAGCA
GATTGTACTGAGAGTGCACCATATGCGGTGTGAAATACCGCACAGATGCGTAAGGAGAAAATACCGCATC
AGGCGCCATTCGCCATTCAGGCTGCGCAACTGTTGGGAAGGGCGATCGGTGCGGGCCTCTTCGCTATTAC
GCCAGCTGGCGAAAGGGGGATGTGCTGCAAGGCGATTAAGTTGGGTAACGCCAGGGTTTTCCCAGTCACG
ACGTTGTAAAACGACGGCCAGTGCCAAGCTTGGGCTGCAGGTCGACTCTAGAGGATCCCCTTCATCACCA
ACGTAGGAGTCTTTTTGACCCATACCGACCATGATACCTTGGTGTCTTGGTCTACCGACGATAGATGGGA
AGACAGCACGAGGAGCGTCGTCACCGGCAAAACCGGCTTTACACATACCAGAACCGTTATCAATAACCAA
AGCAGCAACCTCTAAACATATAATATAGCAACAAAAAGAATGAAGCAATCGATGGTAGTACATGAGAACA
GTAGCAAATAAAAGAAGAATATCACTATCACTTATCACGAAAATATTTCAGTTTTTTTTTTTTTCCAAAT
TTCAAGCCCCTATTTATTCCAATAATATCGTGGTTATTACAGATCAGTCAATATAGGAGGTTATGGGAGA
GTGAAAAATAGTAAAAAAAGGTAAAAGAGAAATCTCTCGAGCAATTGGGACCGTGCAATTCTTCTTACAG
TTAAATGGGATGGTGCAAGCGCTAGAACATACCAGAATCCATTGTTAATTCAGTAAATTTTCGATCTTGG
GAAGAAAAAAGCAGTAAGCGTGAAAAATCTAAAAGGGGCGAGCTCGAATTCCGGTCTCCCTATAGTGAGT
CGTATTAATTTCGATAAGCCAGCTGGGCCTCGCGCGTTTCGGTGATGACGGTGAAAACCTCT
